Addgene plasmid #250231: pCMV-DsRed-PixD
Purpose: RELISR, basic form, tetramer conjugated PixD
Depositing lab: Won Do Heo. Depositing organization: Korea Advanced Institute of Science and Technology. Publication: Optogenetic storage and release of protein and mRNA in live cells and animals. Lee C, Yu J, Shin J, Yu J, Heo Y, Lee M, Yu D, Park Y, Heo WD. Nat Commun. 2025 Jul 7;16(1):6230. doi: 10.1038/s41467-025-61322-y. PubMed 40624072.
Backbone
  Vector backbone: pmCherry-C1
  Backbone manufacturer: Clontech
  Backbone size w/o insert (bp): 3973
  Total vector size (bp): 5197
  Vector type: Mammalian Expression
Growth in bacteria
  Bacterial resistance: Kanamycin, 50 μg/mL
  Growth temperature: 37°C
  Growth strain: DH5alpha
  Copy number: High Copy
Gene/Insert
  Gene/Insert name: PixD (alt name: Slr1694)
  Species: Synechocystis sp. PCC6803
  Insert size (bp): 453
  Promoter: CMV
  Tag / fusion protein: DsRed (N terminal on insert)
  Cloning method: Gibson Cloning
  Sequencing primers: 5′ GGAGGGGGAGGCTccggaaaggccacgcgtatgagtt; 3′ CTAGATCCGGTGGATCcccgcttagaggtcgagg
Terms and licenses: Academic/Nonprofit Terms; Industry Terms: Not Available to Industry
How to cite: pCMV-DsRed-PixD was a gift from Won Do Heo (Addgene plasmid # 250231 ; http://n2t.net/addgene:250231 ; RRID:Addgene_250231)
