[The description below was written by a language model from this plasmid's Addgene catalogue record and pLannotate feature annotations shown in this document.]
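Description:
pCMV-DsRed-PixD is a mammalian expression plasmid of about 5.2 kb built on the Clontech pmCherry-C1 backbone, in which the fluorescent protein position is occupied by a DsRed variant rather than mCherry. It is propagated in E. coli at high copy from a ColE1/pUC-type origin and also carries an f1 origin. Selection relies on a single Tn5 NeoR/KanR gene served by two promoters: the bacterial bla promoter gives kanamycin resistance in bacteria, while the SV40 enhancer/early promoter allows G418 selection in mammalian cells. This cassette ends in the HSV TK polyadenylation signal.

The payload is a fusion protein driven by the human CMV immediate-early enhancer and promoter and terminated by the SV40 poly(A) signal. The annotated reading frame matches DsRed-Express2, a rapidly maturing Discosoma-derived fluorescent protein. The catalogue states it is fused to the N terminus of PixD (Slr1694), a 453 bp insert from Synechocystis sp. PCC6803 introduced by Gibson assembly. PixD itself was not recognised by the automated annotation, but the unannotated stretch between the DsRed coding sequence and the SV40 terminator region is where it would lie. Several small fragment hits (9xHis, large T antigen, ble, bGH poly(A)) are probably annotation artefacts or backbone remnants rather than functional parts.

PixD is a blue-light-sensing BLUF-domain photoreceptor. The record describes this construct as the basic form of the RELISR system, with PixD conjugated to a tetramer, a role presumably filled by DsRed, which also serves as a red reporter. The associated work concerns optogenetic storage and light-triggered release of proteins and mRNA in live cells and animals. The record does not list the partner components needed for the system.
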