Features (pLannotate 1.2.2; 15 found; start..end, strand, type, name):
     61..364     +  enhancer       CMV enhancer: human cytomegalovirus immediate early enhancer
    365..568     +  promoter       CMV promoter: human cytomegalovirus (CMV) immediate early promoter
    591..613     +  misc_feature   MCS (fragment): multiple cloning site
    628..1302    +  CDS            DsRed-Express2: DsRed-Express2 is a basic (constitutively fluorescent) orange fluorescent protein published in 2008, derived from Discosoma sp.. It is reported to be a rapidly-maturing protein.
   1336..1356    -  CDS            9xHis (fragment): 9xHis affinity tag
   1878..1962    +  CDS            large T antigen (fragment): large T antigen from SV40 (simian virus 40)
   1985..2106    +  polyA_signal   SV40 poly(A) signal: SV40 polyadenylation signal
   2140..2568    -  rep_origin     f1 ori (sequence partly withheld): f1 bacteriophage origin of replication; arrow indicates direction of (+) strand synthesis
   2628..2699    +  promoter       AmpR promoter: bla
   2701..3058    +  promoter       SV40 promoter: SV40 enhancer and early promoter
   3093..3887    +  CDS            NeoR/KanR: aminoglycoside phosphotransferase from Tn5; aph(3')-II (or nptII); confers resistance to neomycin, kanamycin, and G418 (Geneticin®)
   3908..4060    +  CDS            ble (fragment): BLE_KLEPN - Experimental evidence at protein level: Swiss-Prot protein existence level 1. Binding protein with a strong affinity to the bleomycin family of antibiotics. Binds to CL990; an antimitotic-antibiotic compound. From Klebsiella pneumoniae.
   4119..4166    +  polyA_signal   HSV TK poly(A) signal: herpes simplex virus thymidine kinase polyadenylation signal (Cole and Stacy, 1985)
   4257..4273    -  polyA_signal   bGH poly(A) signal (fragment): bovine growth hormone polyadenylation signal
   4495..5083    +  rep_origin     ori: high-copy-number ColE1/pMB1/pBR322/pUC origin of replication
>Addgene plasmid #250231 | pCMV-DsRed-PixD | addgene full sequence | sequence record 497793 | Addgene NGS Result
TAGTTATTAATAGTAATCAATTACGGGGTCATTAGTTCATAGCCCATATATGGAGTTCCGCGTTACATAA
CTTACGGTAAATGGCCCGCCTGGCTGACCGCCCAACGACCCCCGCCCATTGACGTCAATAATGACGTATG
TTCCCATAGTAACGCCAATAGGGACTTTCCATTGACGTCAATGGGTGGAGTATTTACGGTAAACTGCCCA
CTTGGCAGTACATCAAGTGTATCATATGCCAAGTACGCCCCCTATTGACGTCAATGACGGTAAATGGCCC
GCCTGGCATTATGCCCAGTACATGACCTTATGGGACTTTCCTACTTGGCAGTACATCTACGTATTAGTCA
TCGCTATTACCATGGTGATGCGGTTTTGGCAGTACATCAATGGGCGTGGATAGCGGTTTGACTCACGGGG
ATTTCCAAGTCTCCACCCCATTGACGTCAATGGGAGTTTGTTTTGGCACCAAAATCAACGGGACTTTCCA
AAATGTCGTAACAACTCCGCCCCATTGACGCAAATGGGCGGTAGGCGTGTACGGTGGGAGGTCTATATAA
GCAGAGCTGGTTTAGTGAACCGTCAGATCCGCTAGCGCTACCGGACTCAGATCCACCGGTCGCCACCATG
GATAGCACTGAGAACGTCATCAAGCCCTTCATGCGCTTCAAGGTGCACATGGAGGGCTCCGTGAACGGCC
ACGAGTTCGAGATCGAGGGCGAGGGCGAGGGCAAGCCCTACGAGGGCACCCAGACCGCCAAGCTGCAGGT
GACCAAGGGCGGCCCCCTGCCCTTCGCCTGGGACATCCTGTCCCCCCAGTTCCAGTACGGCTCCAAGGTG
TACGTGAAGCACCCCGCCGACATCCCCGACTACAAGAAGCTGTCCTTCCCCGAGGGCTTCAAGTGGGAGC
GCGTGATGAACTTCGAGGACGGCGGCGTGGTGACCGTGACCCAGGACTCCTCCCTGCAGGACGGCACCTT
CATCTACCACGTGAAGTTCATCGGCGTGAACTTCCCCTCCGACGGCCCCGTAATGCAGAAGAAGACTCTG
GGCTGGGAGCCCTCCACCGAGCGCCTGTACCCCCGCGACGGCGTGCTGAAGGGCGAGATCCACAAGGCGC
TGAAGCTGAAGGGCGGCGGCCACTACCTGGTGGAGTTCAAGTCAATCTACATGGCCAAGAAGCCCGTGAA
GCTGCCCGGCTACTACTACGTGGACTCCAAGCTGGACATCACCTCCCACAACGAGGACTACACCGTGGTG
GAGCAGTACGAGCGCGCCGAGGCCCGCCACCACCTGTTCCAGTTGTACAGTGGGGGAGGCGGAGGGGGTG
GTTCAGGTGGTGGTGGTGGTGGTGGTTCGGGTGGTGGCGGAGGGGGAGGCTCCGGAAAGGCCACGCGTAT
GAGTTTGTACCGTTTGATTTACAGCAGTCAGGGCATTCCCAATTTACAACCCCAGGATTTAAAAGATATC
TTAGAATCTTCCCAAAGAAATAATCCGGCCAATGGCATTACCGGACTGCTCTGCTACAGCAAGCCGGCTT
TTCTGCAGGTATTGGAAGGAGAGTGTGAACAGGTTAATGAAACCTACCACCGGATTGTGCAAGATGAACG
CCACCACAGCCCCCAGATCATTGAGTGTATGCCGATCAGAAGAAGAAACTTCGAGGTTTGGTCTATGCAA
GCGATCACGGTGAATGATTTGTCAACGGAACAGGTTAAGACTTTGGTATTGAAATATTCCGGCTTCACCA
CCCTACGGCCCAGTGCCATGGACCCGGAACAATGCCTAAACTTTTTGCTAGACATTGCCAAGATTTACGA
GTTGTCCGATAACTTTTTCCTCGACCTCTAAGCGGGGATCCACCGGATCTAGATAACTGATCATAATCAG
CCATACCACATTTGTAGAGGTTTTACTTGCTTTAAAAAACCTCCCACACCTCCCCCTGAACCTGAAACAT
AAAATGAATGCAATTGTTGTTGTTAACTTGTTTATTGCAGCTTATAATGGTTACAAATAAAGCAATAGCA
TCACAAATTTCACAAATAAAGCATTTTTTTCACTGCATTCTAGTTGTGGTTTGTCCAAACTCATCAATGT
ATCTTAACGCGTAAATTGTAAGCGTTAATATTTTGTTAAAATTCGCGTTAAATTTTTGTTAAATCAGCTC
ATTTTTTAACCAATAGGCCGAAATCGGCAAAATCCCTTATAAATCAAAAGAATAGACCGAGATAGGGT
[37 nt withheld, positions 2239-2275]
AAAGAACGTGGACTCCAACGTCAAAGG
[49 nt withheld, positions 2303-2351]
T
[91 nt withheld, positions 2353-2443]
G
[124 nt withheld, positions 2445-2568]
CAGGTGGCACTTTTCGGGGAAATGTGCGCGGAACCCCTATTTGTTTATTTTTTTAAATACATTCAAATAT
GTATCCGCTCATGAGACAATAACCCTGATAAATGCTTCAATAATATTGAAAAAGGAAGAGTCCTGAGGCG
GAAAGAACCAGCTGTGGAATGTGTGTCAGTTAGGGTGTGGAAAGTCCCCAGGCTCCCCAGCAGGCAGAAG
TATGCAAAGCATGCATCTCAATTAGTCAGCAACCAGGTGTGGAAAGTCCCCAGGCTCCCCAGCAGGCAGA
AGTATGCAAAGCATGCATCTCAATTAGTCAGCAACCATAGTCCCGCCCCTAACTCCGCCCATCCCGCCCC
TAACTCCGCCCAGTTCCGCCCATTCTCCGCCCCATGGCTGACTAATTTTTTTTATTTATGCAGAGGCCGA
GGCCGCCTCGGCCTCTGAGCTATTCCAGAAGTAGTGAGGAGGCTTTTTTGGAGGCCTAGGCTTTTGCAAA
GATCGATCAAGAGACAGGATGAGGATCGTTTCGCATGATTGAACAAGATGGATTGCACGCAGGTTCTCCG
GCCGCTTGGGTGGAGAGGCTATTCGGCTATGACTGGGCACAACAGACAATCGGCTGCTCTGATGCCGCCG
TGTTCCGGCTGTCAGCGCAGGGGCGCCCGGTTCTTTTTGTCAAGACCGACCTGTCCGGTGCCCTGAATGA
ACTGCAAGACGAGGCAGCGCGGCTATCGTGGCTGGCCACGACGGGCGTTCCTTGCGCAGCTGTGCTCGAC
GTTGTCACTGAAGCGGGAAGGGACTGGCTGCTATTGGGCGAAGTGCCGGGGCAGGATCTCCTGTCATCTC
ACCTTGCTCCTGCCGAGAAAGTATCCATCATGGCTGATGCAATGCGGCGGCTGCATACGCTTGATCCGGC
TACCTGCCCATTCGACCACCAAGCGAAACATCGCATCGAGCGAGCACGTACTCGGATGGAAGCCGGTCTT
GTCGATCAGGATGATCTGGACGAAGAGCATCAGGGGCTCGCGCCAGCCGAACTGTTCGCCAGGCTCAAGG
CGAGCATGCCCGACGGCGAGGATCTCGTCGTGACCCATGGCGATGCCTGCTTGCCGAATATCATGGTGGA
AAATGGCCGCTTTTCTGGATTCATCGACTGTGGCCGGCTGGGTGTGGCGGACCGCTATCAGGACATAGCG
TTGGCTACCCGTGATATTGCTGAAGAGCTTGGCGGCGAATGGGCTGACCGCTTCCTCGTGCTTTACGGTA
TCGCCGCTCCCGATTCGCAGCGCATCGCCTTCTATCGCCTTCTTGACGAGTTCTTCTGAGCGGGACTCTG
GGGTTCGAAATGACCGACCAAGCGACGCCCAACCTGCCATCACGAGATTTCGATTCCACCGCCGCCTTCT
ATGAAAGGTTGGGCTTCGGAATCGTTTTCCGGGACGCCGGCTGGATGATCCTCCAGCGCGGGGATCTCAT
GCTGGAGTTCTTCGCCCACCCTAGGGGGAGGCTAACTGAAACACGGAAGGAGACAATACCGGAAGGAACC
CGCGCTATGACGGCAATAAAAAGACAGAATAAAACGCACGGTGTTGGGTCGTTTGTTCATAAACGCGGGG
TTCGGTCCCAGGGCTGGCACTCTGTCGATACCCCACCGAGACCCCATTGGGGCCAATACGCCCGCGTTTC
TTCCTTTTCCCCACCCCACCCCCCAAGTTCGGGTGAAGGCCCAGGGCTCGCAGCCAACGTCGGGGCGGCA
GGCCCTGCCATAGCCTCAGGTTACTCATATATACTTTAGATTGATTTAAAACTTCATTTTTAATTTAAAA
GGATCTAGGTGAAGATCCTTTTTGATAATCTCATGACCAAAATCCCTTAACGTGAGTTTTCGTTCCACTG
AGCGTCAGACCCCGTAGAAAAGATCAAAGGATCTTCTTGAGATCCTTTTTTTCTGCGCGTAATCTGCTGC
TTGCAAACAAAAAAACCACCGCTACCAGCGGTGGTTTGTTTGCCGGATCAAGAGCTACCAACTCTTTTTC
CGAAGGTAACTGGCTTCAGCAGAGCGCAGATACCAAATACTGTTCTTCTAGTGTAGCCGTAGTTAGGCCA
CCACTTCAAGAACTCTGTAGCACCGCCTACATACCTCGCTCTGCTAATCCTGTTACCAGTGGCTGCTGCC
AGTGGCGATAAGTCGTGTCTTACCGGGTTGGACTCAAGACGATAGTTACCGGATAAGGCGCAGCGGTCGG
GCTGAACGGGGGGTTCGTGCACACAGCCCAGCTTGGAGCGAACGACCTACACCGAACTGAGATACCTACA
GCGTGAGCTATGAGAAAGCGCCACGCTTCCCGAAGGGAGAAAGGCGGACAGGTATCCGGTAAGCGGCAGG
GTCGGAACAGGAGAGCGCACGAGGGAGCTTCCAGGGGGAAACGCCTGGTATCTTTATAGTCCTGTCGGGT
TTCGCCACCTCTGACTTGAGCGTCGATTTTTGTGATGCTCGTCAGGGGGGCGGAGCCTATGGAAAAACGC
CAGCAACGCGGCCTTTTTACGGTTCCTGGCCTTTTGCTGGCCTTTTGCTCACATGTTCTTTCCTGCGTTA
TCCCCTGATTCTGTGGATAACCGTATTACCGCCATGCAT
